Addgene plasmid #22665: pIRES-Venus
Depositing lab: Robert Benezra. Depositing organization: Memorial Sloan-Kettering Cancer Center. Publication: High levels of Id1 expression define B1 type adult neural stem cells. Nam HS, Benezra R. Cell Stem Cell. 2009 Nov 6. 5(5):515-26. 10.1016/j.stem.2009.08.017 PubMed 19896442.
Backbone
  Vector backbone: pcDNA3
  Vector type: Mammalian Expression
  Selectable markers: Neomycin (select with G418)
Growth in bacteria
  Bacterial resistance: Ampicillin, 100 μg/mL
  Growth temperature: 37°C
  Growth strain: DH5alpha
  Copy number: High Copy
Gene/Insert
  Gene/Insert name: IRES-Venus
  Mutation: IRES is EMCV IRES
  Cloning method: Restriction Enzyme; 5′ cloning site EcoR1 (not destroyed); 3′ cloning site Xba1 (not destroyed)
  Sequencing primers: 5′ T7; 3′ Sp6
Resource information
  A portion of this plasmid was derived from a plasmid made by: The IRES in this plasmid was from Mariano Barbacid laboratory.
Terms and licenses: Academic/Nonprofit Terms; Industry Terms: Not Available to Industry
How to cite: pIRES-Venus was a gift from Robert Benezra (Addgene plasmid # 22665 ; http://n2t.net/addgene:22665 ; RRID:Addgene_22665)
