[The description below was written by a language model from this plasmid's Addgene catalogue record and pLannotate feature annotations shown in this document.]
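Description:
pIRES-Venus is a mammalian expression plasmid built on the pcDNA3 backbone, with a full sequence record of 6,751 nt. It is maintained in E. coli as a high-copy plasmid through a ColE1/pUC-type origin and selected with ampicillin via the β-lactamase gene. An f1 origin is also present, which in principle allows single-stranded DNA production. For selection in mammalian cells, an SV40 enhancer/early promoter drives the neomycin phosphotransferase gene, followed by an SV40 polyadenylation signal, so stable transfectants can be selected with G418.

The payload is an IRES-Venus cassette inserted between the EcoRI and XbaI sites, both of which remain intact. It sits downstream of the CMV immediate early enhancer and promoter and upstream of the bovine growth hormone poly(A) signal. The internal ribosome entry site comes from encephalomyocarditis virus and is followed directly by the coding sequence for Venus, a fast-maturing, mammalian codon-optimized yellow fluorescent protein. No gene is recorded upstream of the IRES. The arrangement suits use as a bicistronic backbone: an open reading frame cloned between the CMV promoter and the IRES would be transcribed on the same mRNA as Venus, and cap-independent translation of Venus would then mark the expressing cells. The record does not state this purpose explicitly.

T7 promoter sequences lie upstream of the cassette and an SP6 promoter lies downstream, and these serve as sequencing primer sites. The second T7 promoter and a short lacZα fragment just before the IRES probably reflect polylinker sequence carried over from an intermediate cloning vector. Other small annotated fragments, such as the truncated HIV-1 LTR, ble, lacI and bom matches, appear to be backbone remnants or short homology hits rather than functional elements.
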