Features (pLannotate 1.2.2; 24 found; start..end, strand, type, name):
      1..380     +  enhancer       CMV enhancer: human cytomegalovirus immediate early enhancer
    381..584     +  promoter       CMV promoter: human cytomegalovirus (CMV) immediate early promoter
    580..613     +  LTR            5' LTR (truncated) (fragment): truncated 5' long terminal repeat (LTR) from HIV-1
    629..647     +  promoter       T7 promoter: promoter for bacteriophage T7 RNA polymerase
    709..799     -  CDS            lacZα (fragment): LacZα fragment of β-galactosidase; lacZ fragment
    802..820     +  promoter       T7 promoter: promoter for bacteriophage T7 RNA polymerase
    871..1331    +  misc_feature   IRES: internal ribosome entry site (IRES) of the encephalomyocarditis virus (EMCV)
   1334..2053    +  CDS            Venus: yellow fluorescent protein (YFP) with fast and efficient maturation (Nagai et al., 2002) mammalian codon-optimized
   2069..2087    -  promoter       SP6 promoter: promoter for bacteriophage SP6 RNA polymerase
   2113..2337    +  polyA_signal   bGH poly(A) signal: bovine growth hormone polyadenylation signal
   2341..2362    +  promoter       SV40 promoter (fragment): SV40 enhancer and early promoter
   2383..2811    +  rep_origin     f1 ori (sequence partly withheld): f1 bacteriophage origin of replication; arrow indicates direction of (+) strand synthesis
   2825..3155    +  promoter       SV40 promoter: SV40 enhancer and early promoter
   3222..4013    +  CDS            neo: KKA2_KLEPN - Also known as kan, nptII. Experimental evidence at protein level: Swiss-Prot protein existence level 1. Resistance to kanamycin, neomycin, paromomycin, ribostamycin, butirosin and gentamicin B. From Klebsiella pneumoniae.
   4037..4195    +  CDS            ble (fragment): BLE_KLEPN - Experimental evidence at protein level: Swiss-Prot protein existence level 1. Binding protein with a strong affinity to the bleomycin family of antibiotics. Binds to CL990; an antimitotic-antibiotic compound. From Klebsiella pneumoniae.
   4190..4311    +  polyA_signal   SV40 poly(A) signal: SV40 polyadenylation signal
   4384..4400    -  protein_bind   lac operator: The lac repressor binds to the lac operator to inhibit transcription in E. coli. This inhibition can be relieved by adding lactose or isopropyl-β-D-thiogalactopyranoside (IPTG). lac repressor encoded by lacI
   4408..4438    -  promoter       lac promoter: promoter for the E. coli lac operon
   4453..4474    -  protein_bind   CAP binding site: CAP binding activates transcription in the presence of cAMP. E. coli catabolite activator protein
   4487..4579    -  CDS            lacI (fragment): lac repressor; lacI; The lac repressor binds to the lac operator to inhibit transcription in E. coli. This inhibition can be relieved by adding lactose or isopropyl-β-D-thiogalactopyranoside (IPTG).
   4762..5350    -  rep_origin     ori: high-copy-number ColE1/pMB1/pBR322/pUC origin of replication
   5521..6381    -  CDS            AmpR: β-lactamase; bla; confers resistance to ampicillin, carbenicillin, and related antibiotics
   6382..6486    -  promoter       AmpR promoter: bla
   6553..6597    -  misc_feature   bom (fragment): basis of mobility region from pBR322
>Addgene plasmid #22665 | pIRES-Venus | addgene full sequence | sequence record 324643 | Addgene NGS Result
GACATTGATTATTGACTAGTTATTAATAGTAATCAATTACGGGGTCATTAGTTCATAGCCCATATATGGA
GTTCCGCGTTACATAACTTACGGTAAATGGCCCGCCTGGCTGACCGCCCAACGACCCCCGCCCATTGACG
TCAATAATGACGTATGTTCCCATAGTAACGCCAATAGGGACTTTCCATTGACGTCAATGGGTGGACTATT
TACGGTAAACTGCCCACTTGGCAGTACATCAAGTGTATCATATGCCAAGTACGCCCCCTATTGACGTCAA
TGACGGTAAATGGCCCGCCTGGCATTATGCCCAGTACATGACCTTATGGGACTTTCCTACTTGGCAGTAC
ATCTACGTATTAGTCATCGCTATTACCATGGTGATGCGGTTTTGGCAGTACATCAATGGGCGTGGATAGC
GGTTTGACTCACGGGGATTTCCAAGTCTCCACCCCATTGACGTCAATGGGAGTTTGTTTTGGCACCAAAA
TCAACGGGACTTTCCAAAATGTCGTAACAACTCCGCCCCATTGACGCAAATGGGCGGTAGGCGTGTACGG
TGGGAGGTCTATATAAGCAGAGCTCTCTGGCTAACTAGAGAACCCACTGCTTACTGGCTTATCGAAATTA
ATACGACTCACTATAGGGAGACCCAAGCTTGGTACCGAGCTCGGATCCACTAGTAACGGCCGCCAGTGTG
CTGGAATTCTGGCGAAAGGGGGATGTGCTGCAAGGCGATTAAGTTGGGTAACGCCAGGGTTTTCCCAGTC
ACGACGTTGTAAAACGACGGCCAGTGAATTGTAATACGACTCACTATAGGGCGAATTAATTCCGGTTATT
TTCCACCATATTGCCGTCTTTTGGCAATGTGAGGGCCCGGAAACCTGGCCCTGTCTTCTTGACGAGCATT
CCTAGGGGTCTTTCCCCTCTCGCCAAAGGAATGCAAGGTCTGTTGAATGTCGTGAAGGAAGCAGTTCCTC
TGGAAGCTTCTTGAAGACAAACAACGTCTGTAGCGACCCTTTGCAGGCAGCGGAACCCCCCACCTGGCGA
CAGGTGCCTCTGCGGCCAAAAGCCACGTGTATAAGATACACCTGCAAAGGCGGCACAACCCCAGTGCCAC
GTTGTGAGTTGGATAGTTGTGGAAAGAGTCAAATGGCTCTCCTCAAGCGTATTCAACAAGGGGCTGAAGG
ATGCCCAGAAGGTACCCCATTGTATGGGATCTGATCTGGGGCCTCGGTGCACATGCTTTACATGTGTTTA
GTCGAGGTTAAAAAACGTCTAGGCCCCCCGAACCACGGGGACGTGGTTTTCCTTTGAAAAACACGATGAT
ACCATGGTGAGCAAGGGCGAGGAGCTGTTCACCGGGGTGGTGCCCATCCTGGTCGAGCTGGACGGCGACG
TAAACGGCCACAAGTTCAGCGTGTCCGGCGAGGGCGAGGGCGATGCCACCTACGGCAAGCTGACCCTGAA
GCTGATCTGCACCACCGGCAAGCTGCCCGTGCCCTGGCCCACCCTCGTGACCACCCTGGGCTACGGCCTG
CAGTGCTTCGCCCGCTACCCCGACCACATGAAGCAGCACGACTTCTTCAAGTCCGCCATGCCCGAAGGCT
ACGTCCAGGAGCGCACCATCTTCTTCAAGGACGACGGCAACTACAAGACCCGCGCCGAGGTGAAGTTCGA
GGGCGACACCCTGGTGAACCGCATCGAGCTGAAGGGCATCGACTTCAAGGAGGACGGCAACATCCTGGGG
CACAAGCTGGAGTACAACTACAACAGCCACAACGTCTATATCACCGCCGACAAGCAGAAGAACGGCATCA
AGGCCAACTTCAAGATCCGCCACAACATCGAGGACGGCGGCGTGCAGCTCGCCGACCACTACCAGCAGAA
CACCCCCATCGGCGACGGCCCCGTGCTGCTGCCCGACAACCACTACCTGAGCTACCAGTCCGCCCTGAGC
AAAGACCCCAACGAGAAGCGCGATCACATGGTCCTGCTGGAGTTCGTGACCGCCGCCGGGATCACTCTCG
GCATGGACGAGCTGTACAAGTAATCTAGAGGGCCCTATTCTATAGTGTCACCTAAATGCTAGAGCTCGCT
GATCAGCCTCGACTGTGCCTTCTAGTTGCCAGCCATCTGTTGTTTGCCCCTCCCCCGTGCCTTCCTTGAC
CCTGGAAGGTGCCACTCCCACTGTCCTTTCCTAATAAAATGAGGAAATTGCATCGCATTGTCTGAGTAGG
TGTCATTCTATTCTGGGGGGTGGGGTGGGGCAGGACAGCAAGGGGGAGGATTGGGAAGACAATAGCAGGC
ATGCTGGGGATGCGGTGGGCTCTATGGCTTCTGAGGCGGAAAGAACCAGCTGGGGCTCTAGGGGGTATCC
CC
[124 nt withheld, positions 2383-2506]
C
[32 nt withheld, positions 2508-2539]
CA
[57 nt withheld, positions 2542-2598]
A
[49 nt withheld, positions 2600-2648]
CCTTTGACGTTGGAGTCCACGTTCTTT
[37 nt withheld, positions 2676-2712]
ACCCTATCTCGGTCTATTCTTTTGATTTATAAGGGATTTTGGGGATTTCGGCCTATTGGTTAAAAAATGA
GCTGATTTAACAAAAATTTAACGCGAATTAATTCTGTGGAATGTGTGTCAGTTAGGGTGTGGAAAGTCCC
CAGGCTCCCCAGGCAGGCAGAAGTATGCAAAGCATGCATCTCAATTAGTCAGCAACCAGGTGTGGAAAGT
CCCCAGGCTCCCCAGCAGGCAGAAGTATGCAAAGCATGCATCTCAATTAGTCAGCAACCATAGTCCCGCC
CCTAACTCCGCCCATCCCGCCCCTAACTCCGCCCAGTTCCGCCCATTCTCCGCCCCATGGCTGACTAATT
TTTTTTATTTATGCAGAGGCCGAGGCCGCCTCTGCCTCTGAGCTATTCCAGAAGTAGTGAGGAGGCTTTT
TTGGAGGCCTAGGCTTTTGCAAAAAGCTCCCGGGAGCTTGTATATCCATTTTCGGATCTGATCAAGAGAC
AGGATGAGGATCGTTTCGCATGATTGAACAAGATGGATTGCACGCAGGTTCTCCGGCCGCTTGGGTGGAG
AGGCTATTCGGCTATGACTGGGCACAACAGACAATCGGCTGCTCTGATGCCGCCGTGTTCCGGCTGTCAG
CGCAGGGGCGCCCGGTTCTTTTTGTCAAGACCGACCTGTCCGGTGCCCTGAATGAACTGCAGGACGAGGC
AGCGCGGCTATCGTGGCTGGCCACGACGGGCGTTCCTTGCGCAGCTGTGCTCGACGTTGTCACTGAAGCG
GGAAGGGACTGGCTGCTATTGGGCGAAGTGCCGGGGCAGGATCTCCTGTCATCTCACCTTGCTCCTGCCG
AGAAAGTATCCATCATGGCTGATGCAATGCGGCGGCTGCATACGCTTGATCCGGCTACCTGCCCATTCGA
CCACCAAGCGAAACATCGCATCGAGCGAGCACGTACTCGGATGGAAGCCGGTCTTGTCGATCAGGATGAT
CTGGACGAAGAGCATCAGGGGCTCGCGCCAGCCGAACTGTTCGCCAGGCTCAAGGCGCGCATGCCCGACG
GCGAGGATCTCGTCGTGACCCATGGCGATGCCTGCTTGCCGAATATCATGGTGGAAAATGGCCGCTTTTC
TGGATTCATCGACTGTGGCCGGCTGGGTGTGGCGGACCGCTATCAGGACATAGCGTTGGCTACCCGTGAT
ATTGCTGAAGAGCTTGGCGGCGAATGGGCTGACCGCTTCCTCGTGCTTTACGGTATCGCCGCTCCCGATT
CGCAGCGCATCGCCTTCTATCGCCTTCTTGACGAGTTCTTCTGAGCGGGACTCTGGGGTTCGAAATGACC
GACCAAGCGACGCCCAACCTGCCATCACGAGATTTCGATTCCACCGCCGCCTTCTATGAAAGGTTGGGCT
TCGGAATCGTTTTCCGGGACGCCGGCTGGATGATCCTCCAGCGCGGGGATCTCATGCTGGAGTTCTTCGC
CCACCCCAACTTGTTTATTGCAGCTTATAATGGTTACAAATAAAGCAATAGCATCACAAATTTCACAAAT
AAAGCATTTTTTTCACTGCATTCTAGTTGTGGTTTGTCCAAACTCATCAATGTATCTTATCATGTCTGTA
TACCGTCGACCTCTAGCTAGAGCTTGGCGTAATCATGGTCATAGCTGTTTCCTGTGTGAAATTGTTATCC
GCTCACAATTCCACACAACATACGAGCCGGAAGCATAAAGTGTAAAGCCTGGGGTGCCTAATGAGTGAGC
TAACTCACATTAATTGCGTTGCGCTCACTGCCCGCTTTCCAGTCGGGAAACCTGTCGTGCCAGCTGCATT
AATGAATCGGCCAACGCGCGGGGAGAGGCGGTTTGCGTATTGGGCGCTCTTCCGCTTCCTCGCTCACTGA
CTCGCTGCGCTCGGTCGTTCGGCTGCGGCGAGCGGTATCAGCTCACTCAAAGGCGGTAATACGGTTATCC
ACAGAATCAGGGGATAACGCAGGAAAGAACATGTGAGCAAAAGGCCAGCAAAAGGCCAGGAACCGTAAAA
AGGCCGCGTTGCTGGCGTTTTTCCATAGGCTCCGCCCCCCTGACGAGCATCACAAAAATCGACGCTCAAG
TCAGAGGTGGCGAAACCCGACAGGACTATAAAGATACCAGGCGTTTCCCCCTGGAAGCTCCCTCGTGCGC
TCTCCTGTTCCGACCCTGCCGCTTACCGGATACCTGTCCGCCTTTCTCCCTTCGGGAAGCGTGGCGCTTT
CTCAATGCTCACGCTGTAGGTATCTCAGTTCGGTGTAGGTCGTTCGCTCCAAGCTGGGCTGTGTGCACGA
ACCCCCCGTTCAGCCCGACCGCTGCGCCTTATCCGGTAACTATCGTCTTGAGTCCAACCCGGTAAGACAC
GACTTATCGCCACTGGCAGCAGCCACTGGTAACAGGATTAGCAGAGCGAGGTATGTAGGCGGTGCTACAG
AGTTCTTGAAGTGGTGGCCTAACTACGGCTACACTAGAAGGACAGTATTTGGTATCTGCGCTCTGCTGAA
GCCAGTTACCTTCGGAAAAAGAGTTGGTAGCTCTTGATCCGGCAAACAAACCACCGCTGGTAGCGGTGGT
TTTTTTGTTTGCAAGCAGCAGATTACGCGCAGAAAAAAAGGATCTCAAGAAGATCCTTTGATCTTTTCTA
CGGGGTCTGACGCTCAGTGGAACGAAAACTCACGTTAAGGGATTTTGGTCATGAGATTATCAAAAAGGAT
CTTCACCTAGATCCTTTTAAATTAAAAATGAAGTTTTAAATCAATCTAAAGTATATATGAGTAAACTTGG
TCTGACAGTTACCAATGCTTAATCAGTGAGGCACCTATCTCAGCGATCTGTCTATTTCGTTCATCCATAG
TTGCCTGACTCCCCGTCGTGTAGATAACTACGATACGGGAGGGCTTACCATCTGGCCCCAGTGCTGCAAT
GATACCGCGAGACCCACGCTCACCGGCTCCAGATTTATCAGCAATAAACCAGCCAGCCGGAAGGGCCGAG
CGCAGAAGTGGTCCTGCAACTTTATCCGCCTCCATCCAGTCTATTAATTGTTGCCGGGAAGCTAGAGTAA
GTAGTTCGCCAGTTAATAGTTTGCGCAACGTTGTTGCCATTGCTACAGGCATCGTGGTGTCACGCTCGTC
GTTTGGTATGGCTTCATTCAGCTCCGGTTCCCAACGATCAAGGCGAGTTACATGATCCCCCATGTTGTGC
AAAAAAGCGGTTAGCTCCTTCGGTCCTCCGATCGTTGTCAGAAGTAAGTTGGCCGCAGTGTTATCACTCA
TGGTTATGGCAGCACTGCATAATTCTCTTACTGTCATGCCATCCGTAAGATGCTTTTCTGTGACTGGTGA
GTACTCAACCAAGTCATTCTGAGAATAGTGTATGCGGCGACCGAGTTGCTCTTGCCCGGCGTCAATACGG
GATAATACCGCGCCACATAGCAGAACTTTAAAAGTGCTCATCATTGGAAAACGTTCTTCGGGGCGAAAAC
TCTCAAGGATCTTACCGCTGTTGAGATCCAGTTCGATGTAACCCACTCGTGCACCCAACTGATCTTCAGC
ATCTTTTACTTTCACCAGCGTTTCTGGGTGAGCAAAAACAGGAAGGCAAAATGCCGCAAAAAAGGGAATA
AGGGCGACACGGAAATGTTGAATACTCATACTCTTCCTTTTTCAATATTATTGAAGCATTTATCAGGGTT
ATTGTCTCATGAGCGGATACATATTTGAATGTATTTAGAAAAATAAACAAATAGGGGTTCCGCGCACATT
TCCCCGAAAAGTGCCACCTGACGTCGACGGATCGGGAGATCTCCCGATCCCCTATGGTCGACTCTCAGTA
CAATCTGCTCTGATGCCGCATAGTTAAGCCAGTATCTGCTCCCTGCTTGTGTGTTGGAGGTCGCTGAGTA
GTGCGCGAGCAAAATTTAAGCTACAACAAGGCAAGGCTTGACCGACAATTGCATGAAGAATCTGCTTAGG
GTTAGGCGTTTTGCGCTGCTTCGCGATGTACGGGCCAGATATACGCGTT
