>Addgene plasmid #22665 | pIRES-Venus | addgene partial sequence | sequence record 28315 | 22665 with BGH-rev
CTTTAGGTGACCTATAGAATAGGGCCCTCTAGATTACTTGTACAGCTCGTCCATGCCGAGAGTGATCCCG
GCGGCGGTCACGAACTCCAGCAGGACCATGTGATCGCGCTTCTCGTTGGGGTCTTTGCTCAGGGCGGACT
GGTAGCTCAGGTAGTGGTTGTCGGGCAGCAGCACGGGGCCGTCGCCGATGGGGGTGTTCTGCTGGTAGTG
GTCGGCGAGCTGCACGCCGCCGTCCTCGATGTTGTGGCGGATCTTGAAGTTGGCCTTGATGCCGTTCTTC
TGCTTGTCGGCGGTGATATAGACGTTGTGGCTGTTGTAGTTGTACTCCAGCTTGTGCCCCAGGATGTTGC
CGTCCTCCTTGAAGTCGATGCCCTTCAGCTCGATGCGGTTCACCAGGGTGTCGCCCTCGAACTTCACCTC
GGCGCGGGTCTTGTAGTTGCCGTCGTCCTTGAAGAAGATGGTGCGCTCCTGGACGTAGCCTTCGGGCATG
GCGGACTTGAAGAAGTCGTGCTGCTTCATGTGGTCGGGGTAGCGGGCGAAGCACTGCAGGCCGTAGCCCA
GGGTGGTCACGAGGGTGGGCCAGGGCACGGGCAGCTTGCCGGTGGTGCAGATCAGCTTCAGGGTCAGCTT
GCCGTAGGTGGCATCGCCCTCGCCCTCGCCGGACACGCTGAACTTGTGGCCGTTTACGTCGCCGTCCAGC
TCGACCAGGATGGGCACCACCCCCGGTGAACAGCTCCTCGCCCTTGCTCACCATGG
