>Addgene plasmid #22665 | pIRES-Venus | addgene partial sequence | sequence record 28316 | 22665 with CMV-F
AGCTCTCTGGCTNCTAGAGAACCCACTGCTTACTGGCTTATCGAAATTAATACGACTCACTATAGGGAGA
CCCAAGCTTGGTACCGAGCTCGGATCCACTAGTAACGGCCGCCAGTGTGCTGGAATTCTGGCGAAAGGGG
GATGTGCTGCAAGGCGATTAAGTTGGGTAACGCCAGGGTTTTCCCAGTCACGACGTTGTAAAACGACGGC
CAGTGAATTGTAATACGACTCACTATAGGGCGAATTAATTCCGGTTATTTTCCACCATATTGCCGTCTTT
TGGCAATGTGAGGGCCCGGAAACCTGGCCCTGTCTTCTTGACGAGCATTCCTAGGGGTCTTTCCCCTCTC
GCCAAAGGAATGCAAGGTCTGTTGAATGTCGTGAAGGAAGCAGTTCCTCTGGAAGCTTCTTGAAGACAAA
CAACGTCTGTAGCGACCCTTTGCAGGCAGCGGAACCCCCCACCTGGCGACAGGTGCCTCTGCGGCCAAAA
GCCACGTGTATAAGATACACCTGCAAAGGCGGCACAACCCCAGTGCCACGTTGTGAGTTGGATAGTTGTG
GAAAGAGTCAAATGGCTCTCCTCAAGCGTATTCAACAAGGGGCTGAAGGATGCCCAGAAGGTACCCCATT
GTATGGGATCTGATCTGGGGCCTCGGTGCACATGCTTTACATGTGTTTAGTCGAGGTTAAAAAACGTCTA
GGCCCCCCGAACCACG
